>Addgene plasmid #52000 | pcDNA3-MAVS(KaganF57) | depositor partial sequence | sequence record 80084 | HindIII-insert-XhoI
AAGCTTATGCCGTTTGCTGAAGACAAGACCTATAAGTATATCTGCCGCAATTTCAGCAATTTTTGCAATG
TGGATGTTGTAGAGATTCTGCCTTACCTGCCCTGCCTCACAGCAAGAGACCAGGATCGACTGCGGGCCAC
CTGCACACTCTCAGGGAACCGGGACACCCTCTGGCATCTCTTCAATACCCTTCAGCGGCGGCCCGGCTGG
GTGGAGTACTTCATTGCGGCACTGAGGGGCTGTGAGCTAGTTGATCTCGCGGACGAAGTGGCCTCTGTCT
ACGAGAGCTACCAGCCTCGGACCTCGGACCGTCCCCCAGACCCACTGGAGCCACCGTCACTTCCTGCTGA
GAGGCCAGGGCCCCCCACACCTGCTGCGGCCCACAGCATCCCCTACAACAGCTGCAGAGAGAAGGAGCCA
AGTTACCCCATGCCTGTCCAGGAGACCCAGGCGCCAGAGTCCCCAGGAGAGAATTCAGAGCAAGCCCTGC
AGACGCTCAGCCCCAGAGCCATCCCAAGGAATCCAGATGGTGGCCCCCTGGAGTCCTCCTCTGACCTGGC
AGCCCTCAGCCCTCTGACCTCCAGCGGGCATCAGGAGAAGGACACAGAACTGGGCAGTACCCACACAGCA
GGTGCGACCTCCAGCCTCACACCATCCCGTGGGCCTGTGTCTCCATCTGTCTCCTTCCAGCCCCTGGCCC
GTTCCACCCCCAGGGCAAGCCGCTTGCCTGGACCCACAGGGTCAGTTGTATCTACTGGCACCTCCTTCTC
CTCCTCATCCCCTGGCTTGGCCTCTGCAGGGGCTGCAGAGGGTAAACAGGGTGCAGAGAGTGACCAGGCC
GAGCCTATCATCTGCTCCAGTGGGGCAGAGGCACCTGCCAACTCTCTGCCCTCCAAAGTGCCTACCACCT
TGATGCCTGTGAACACAGTGGCCCTGAAAGTGCCTGCCAACCCAGCATCTGTCAGCACAGTGCCCTCCAA
GTTGCCAACTAGCTCAAAGCCCCCTGGTGCAGTGCCTTCTAATGCGCTCACCAATCCAGCACCATCCAAA
TTGCCCATCAACTCAACCCGTGCTGGCATGGTGCCATCCAAAGTGCCTACTAGCATGGTGCTCACCAAGG
TGTCTGCCAGCACAGTCCCCACTGACGGGAGCAGCAGAAATGAGGAGACCCCAGCAGCTCCAACACCCGC
CGGCGCCACTGGAGGCAGCTCAGCCTGGCTAGACAGCAGCTTTGAGAATAGGGGCCTTGGGTCGGAGCTG
AGTAAGCCTGGCGTGCTGGCATCCCAGGTAGACAGCCCGTTCTCGGGCTGCTTCGAGGATCTTGCCATCA
GTGCCAGCACCTCCTTGGGCATGGGGCCCTGCCATGGCCCAGAGGAGAATGAGTATAAGTCCGAGGGCAC
CTTTGGGATCCACGTGGCTGAGAACCCCAGCATCCAGCTCCTGGAGGGCAACCCTGGGCCACCTGCGGAC
CCGGATGGCGGCCCCAGGCCACAAGCCGACCGGAAGTTCCAGGAGAGGGAGGTGCCATGCCACAGGCCCT
CACCTGGGGCTCTGTGGCTCCAGGTGGCTGTGACAGGGGTGCTGGTAGTCACACTCCTGGTGGTGCTGTA
CCGGCGGCGTCTGCACTAGCTCGAG
