>Addgene plasmid #52000 | pcDNA3-MAVS(KaganF57) | addgene partial sequence | sequence record 81687 | CMV-F 5'-CGCAAATGGGCGGTAGGCGTG-3'
ACTAGAGAACCCACTGCTTACTGGCTTATCGAAATTAATACGACTCACTATAGGGAGACCCAAGCTTATG
CCGTTTGCTGAAGACAAGACCTATAAGTATATCTGCCGCAATTTCAGCAATTTTTGCAATGTGGATGTTG
TAGAGATTCTGCCTTACCTGCCCTGCCTCACAGCAAGAGACCAGGATCGACTGCGGGCCACCTGCACACT
CTCAGGGAACCGGGACACCCTCTGGCATCTCTTCAATACCCTTCAGCGGCGGCCCGGCTGGGTGGAGTAC
TTCATTGCGGCACTGAGGGGCTGTGAGCTAGTTGATCTCGCGGACGAAGTGGCCTCTGTCTACGAGAGCT
ACCAGCCTCGGACCTCGGACCGTCCCCCAGACCCACTGGAGCCACCGTCACTTCCTGCTGAGAGGCCAGG
GCCCCCCACACCTGCTGCGGCCCACAGCATCCCCTACAACAGCTGCAGAGAGAAGGAGCCAAGTTACCCC
ATGCCTGTCCAGGAGACCCAGGCGCCAGAGTCCCCAGGAGAGAATTCAGAGCAAGCCCTGCAGACGCTCA
GCCCCAGAGCCATCCCAAGGAATCCAGATGGTGGCCCCCTGGAGTCCTCCTCTGACCTGGCAGCCCTCAG
CCCTCTGACCTCCAGCGGGCATCAGGAGAAGGACACAGAACTGGGCAGTACCCACACAGCAGGTGCGACC
TCCAGCCTCACACCATCCCGTGGGCCTGTGTCTCCATCTGTCTCCTTCCAGCCCCTGGCCCGTTCCACCC
CCAGGGCAAGCCGCTTGCCTGGACCCACAGGGTCAGTTGTATCTACTGGCACCTCCTTCTCCTCCTCATC
CCCTGGCTTGGCCTCTGCAGGGGCTGCAGA
