>Addgene plasmid #52000 | pcDNA3-MAVS(KaganF57) | addgene partial sequence | sequence record 81743 | BGH-rev 5'-TAGAAGGCACAGTCGAGG-3'
CTATAGAATAGGGCCCTCTAGATGCATGCTCGAGCTAGTGCAGACGCCGCCGGTACAGCACCACCAGGAG
TGTGACTACCAGCACCCCTGTCACAGCCACCTGGAGCCACAGAGCCCCAGGTGAGGGCCTGTGGCATGGC
ACCTCCCTCTCCTGGAACTTCCGGTCGGCTTGTGGCCTGGGGCCGCCATCCGGGTCCGCAGGTGGCCCAG
GGTTGCCCTCCAGGAGCTGGATGCTGGGGTTCTCAGCCACGTGGATCCCAAAGGTGCCCTCGGACTTATA
CTCATTCTCCTCTGGGCCATGGCAGGGCCCCATGCCCAAGGAGGTGCTGGCACTGATGGCAAGATCCTCG
AAGCAGCCCGAGAACGGGCTGTCTACCTGGGATGCCAGCACGCCAGGCTTACTCAGCTCCGACCCAAGGC
CCCTATTCTCAAAGCTGCTGTCTAGCCAGGCTGAGCTGCCTCCAGTGGCGCCGGCGGGTGTTGGAGCTGC
TGGGGTCTCCTCATTTCTGCTGCTCCCGTCAGTGGGGACTGTGCTGGCAGACACCTTGGTGAGCACCATG
CTAGTAGGCACTTTGGATGGCACCATGCCAGCACGGGTTGAGTTGATGGGCAATTTGGATGGTGCTGGAT
TGGTGAGCGCATTAGAAGGCACTGCACCAGGGGGCTTTGAGCTAGTTGGCAACTTGGAGGGCACTGTGCT
GACAGATGCTGGGTTGGCAGGCACTTTCAGGGCCACTGTGTTCACAGGCATCAAGGTGGTAGGCACTTTG
GAGGGCAGAGAGTTGGCAGGTGCCTCTGCCCCACTGGAGCAGATGATAGGCTCGGCCTGGTCACTCTCTG
CACCCTGTTTACCCTCTGCAGCCC
