[The description below was written by a language model from this plasmid's Addgene catalogue record.]
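Description:
pcDNA3-MAVS(KaganF57) is a mammalian expression plasmid built on the pcDNA3 backbone and carrying the coding sequence of human MAVS, the mitochondrial antiviral signalling adaptor that acts downstream of RIG-I-like receptors. It is propagated in E. coli as a high-copy plasmid under ampicillin selection. No feature table accompanies the record, so the regulatory elements are not explicitly listed. However, the listed sequencing primers (a forward CMV primer and a reverse BGH primer) fit the standard pcDNA3 arrangement, in which the insert sits between the CMV immediate-early promoter and the bovine growth hormone polyadenylation signal. pcDNA3 generally also carries a neomycin resistance cassette for G418 selection in mammalian cells, although this record does not confirm it. The insert was introduced by restriction cloning, the sites used are recorded as unknown, and no epitope tags or reporters are mentioned.

The defining feature is that the MAVS coding sequence is placed in a "weak translational context", which presumably refers to the nucleotides surrounding the first start codon. A suboptimal initiation context typically lets some scanning ribosomes bypass the first AUG and initiate at a downstream in-frame start codon. This fits the theme of the associated publication, which describes the MAVS transcript as bicistronic and as giving rise to truncated variants in antiviral immunity. The construct is therefore suited to transfection studies of how start-site context affects the balance of MAVS protein products and the resulting innate immune signalling. The record does not state the exact sequence change or which products are expressed.
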