Addgene plasmid #52000: pcDNA3-MAVS(KaganF57)
Purpose: Expresses the human MAVS CDS containing "weak translational context"
Depositing lab: Jonathan Kagan. Depositing organization: Boston Children's Hospital. Publication: A Bicistronic MAVS Transcript Highlights a Class of Truncated Variants in Antiviral Immunity. Brubaker SW, Gauthier AE, Mills EW, Ingolia NT, Kagan JC. Cell. 2014 Feb 13;156(4):800-11. doi: 10.1016/j.cell.2014.01.021. PubMed 24529381.
Backbone
  Vector backbone: pcDNA3
  Vector type: Mammalian Expression
Growth in bacteria
  Bacterial resistance: Ampicillin, 100 μg/mL
  Growth temperature: 37°C
  Growth strain: DH5alpha
  Copy number: High Copy
Gene/Insert
  Gene/Insert name: MAVS
  Cloning method: Restriction Enzyme; 5′ cloning site unknown (unknown if destroyed); 3′ cloning site unknown (unknown if destroyed)
  Sequencing primers: 5′ CMV-F; 3′ BGH-Rev
Terms and licenses: Academic/Nonprofit Terms; Industry Terms: Not Available to Industry
How to cite: pcDNA3-MAVS(KaganF57) was a gift from Jonathan Kagan (Addgene plasmid # 52000 ; http://n2t.net/addgene:52000 ; RRID:Addgene_52000)
